Addgene plasmid #105708: MT1K_K20T
Purpose: Bacterial expression plasmids for production of recombinant metallothionein 1k subisoform with Thr at positon 20
Depositing lab: Artur Krężel. Depositing organization: University of Wroclaw.
Backbone
  Vector backbone: pTyb21
  Backbone manufacturer: NEB
  Vector type: Bacterial Expression
Growth in bacteria
  Bacterial resistance: Ampicillin, 100 μg/mL
  Growth temperature: 37°C
  Growth strain: DH5alpha
  Copy number: High Copy
Gene/Insert
  Gene/Insert name: Metallothionein 1k
  Species: H. sapiens (human)
  Insert size (bp): 183
  Mutation: This subisoform has a K20T substitution
  Tag / fusion protein: Chiting Binding Domanin-Intein (N terminal on backbone)
  Cloning method: Restriction Enzyme; 5′ cloning site SapI (destroyed during cloning); 3′ cloning site PstI (not destroyed)
Terms and licenses: Academic/Nonprofit Terms; Industry Terms: Not Available to Industry
How to cite: MT1K_K20T was a gift from Artur Krężel (Addgene plasmid # 105708 ; http://n2t.net/addgene:105708 ; RRID:Addgene_105708)
