[The description below was written by a language model from this plasmid's Addgene catalogue record and pLannotate feature annotations shown in this document.]
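Description:
MT1K_K20T is a bacterial expression plasmid built on the pTYB21 backbone, made to produce a recombinant human metallothionein 1K subisoform carrying threonine instead of lysine at position 20. The 7,096 nt plasmid replicates from a ColE1/pMB1-type origin and is selected with ampicillin through the bla (β-lactamase) gene. The record lists it as high copy, although the feature table also shows a rop gene, which normally moderates copy number. An M13 phage origin is present, along with backbone remnants: a bom fragment, an mbeC fragment and pieces of a tetracycline resistance gene.

Expression is driven by a T7 promoter with an adjacent lac operator and the T7 gene 10 ribosome binding site. A plasmid-borne lacI gene supplies repressor, so transcription is IPTG-inducible in hosts that provide T7 RNA polymerase. Two rrnB T1 terminators lie upstream of the cassette to limit read-through, and a T7 terminator closes it. The open reading frame encodes the Saccharomyces cerevisiae VMA1 intein with a chitin binding domain from Bacillus circulans chitinase A1 inserted between its 5' and 3' regions. This is followed directly by the 183 bp metallothionein coding sequence, which the annotation matches to MT1M, also known as MT1K. The insert was cloned between SapI (destroyed) and PstI sites, which places the target immediately after the intein.

In this arrangement the fusion protein can be captured on chitin resin. Thiol-induced cleavage at the intein's C-terminus then releases the metallothionein without an affinity tag. A short SET1-like fragment annotated downstream of the insert appears to be residual vector sequence; the record does not indicate that it is part of the product.
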