Features (pLannotate 1.2.2; 23 found; start..end, strand, type, name):
      4..108     +  promoter       AmpR promoter: bla
    109..969     +  CDS            AmpR: β-lactamase; bla; confers resistance to ampicillin, carbenicillin, and related antibiotics
   1011..1524    -  rep_origin     M13 ori (sequence partly withheld): M13 bacteriophage origin of replication; arrow indicates direction of (+) strand synthesis
   1635..2223    +  rep_origin     ori: high-copy-number ColE1/pMB1/pBR322/pUC origin of replication
   2400..2490    -  misc_feature   bom (fragment): basis of mobility region from pBR322
   2592..2783    -  CDS            rop: Rop protein, which maintains plasmids at low copy number; rop
   2824..2934    +  CDS            mbeC (fragment): MBEC_ECOLX - Experimental evidence at protein level: Swiss-Prot protein existence level 1. Required for efficient mobilization of ColE1 plasmid and is thus essential to promote the specific transfer of the plasmid during conjugation. Probably functions by inducing DNA bending, helping the MbeA relaxase to melt the DNA around the nic site and cleave the phosphodiester bond. Binds specifically double-stranded DNA (dsDNA) containing the ColE1 oriT but does not recognize the inverted repeat (IR). From Escherichia coli.
   2969..3291    -  CDS            TcR (fragment): tetracycline efflux protein; tet; confers resistance to tetracycline
   3306..3327    -  protein_bind   CAP binding site: CAP binding activates transcription in the presence of cAMP. E. coli catabolite activator protein
   3340..4422    -  CDS            lacI: lac repressor; lacI; The lac repressor binds to the lac operator to inhibit transcription in E. coli. This inhibition can be relieved by adding lactose or isopropyl-β-D-thiogalactopyranoside (IPTG).
   4423..4500    -  promoter       lacI promoter: lacI
   4508..4601    -  CDS            TcR (fragment): tetracycline efflux protein; tet; confers resistance to tetracycline
   4653..4739    +  terminator     rrnB T1 terminator: Escherichia coli rrnB; transcription terminator T1 from the E. coli rrnB gene
   4836..4922    +  terminator     rrnB T1 terminator: Escherichia coli rrnB; transcription terminator T1 from the E. coli rrnB gene
   5057..5075    +  promoter       T7 promoter: promoter for bacteriophage T7 RNA polymerase
   5076..5100    +  protein_bind   lac operator: The lac repressor binds to the lac operator to inhibit transcription in E. coli. This inhibition can be relieved by adding lactose or isopropyl-β-D-thiogalactopyranoside (IPTG). lac repressor encoded by lacI
   5115..5137    +  RBS            RBS: efficient ribosome binding site from bacteriophage T7 gene 10 (Olins and Rangwala, 1989)
   5190..6008    +  CDS            Sce VMA intein 5' region: 5' region of the intein from the yeast Vma1 subunit of the vacuolar ATPase (Chong et al., 1998); Saccharomyces cerevisiae VMA1
   6015..6167    +  CDS            CBD: chitin binding domain from chitinase A1 (Watanabe et al., 1994); Bacillus circulans chiA
   6171..6719    +  CDS            Sce VMA intein 3' region: modified 3' region of the intein from the yeast Vma1 subunit of the vacuolar ATPase (Chong et al., 1998); Saccharomyces cerevisiae VMA1; C-terminal cleavage of this intein can be induced by thiols.
   6720..6902    +  CDS            MT1M: MT1M_HUMAN - Also known as MT1K. Experimental evidence at protein level: Swiss-Prot protein existence level 1. Metallothioneins have a high content of cysteine residues that bind various heavy metals; these proteins are transcriptionally regulated by both heavy metals and glucocorticoids. From Homo sapiens (Human).
   6936..6985    +  CDS            SET1 (fragment): solubility-enhancement tag derived from T7 phage gene 10B
   6993..7040    +  terminator     T7 terminator: transcription terminator for bacteriophage T7 RNA polymerase
>Addgene plasmid #105708 | MT1K_K20T | addgene full sequence | sequence record 203328 | Addgene NGS Result
GTGCGCGGAACCCCTATTTGTTTATTTTTCTAAATACATTCAAATATGTATCCGCTCATGAGACAATAAC
CCTGATAAATGCTTCAATAATATTGAAAAAGGAAGAGTATGAGTATTCAACATTTCCGTGTCGCCCTTAT
TCCCTTTTTTGCGGCATTTTGCCTTCCTGTTTTTGCTCACCCAGAAACGCTGGTGAAAGTAAAAGATGCT
GAAGATCAGTTGGGTGCACGAGTGGGTTACATCGAACTGGATCTCAACAGCGGTAAGATCCTTGAGAGTT
TTCGCCCCGAAGAACGTTTCCCAATGATGAGCACTTTTAAAGTTCTGCTATGTGGCGCGGTATTATCCCG
TGTTGACGCCGGGCAAGAGCAACTCGGTCGCCGCATACACTATTCTCAGAATGACTTGGTTGAGTACTCA
CCAGTCACAGAAAAGCATCTTACGGATGGCATGACAGTAAGAGAATTATGCAGTGCTGCCATAACCATGA
GTGATAACACTGCGGCCAACTTACTTCTGACAACGATCGGAGGACCGAAGGAGCTAACCGCTTTTTTGCA
CAACATGGGGGATCATGTAACTCGCCTTGATCGTTGGGAACCGGAGCTGAATGAAGCCATACCAAACGAC
GAGCGTGACACCACGATGCCTGTAGCAATGGCAACAACGTTGCGCAAACTATTAACTGGCGAACTACTTA
CTCTAGCTTCCCGGCAACAATTAATAGACTGGATGGAGGCGGATAAAGTTGCAGGACCACTTCTGCGCTC
GGCCCTTCCGGCTGGCTGGTTTATTGCTGATAAATCTGGAGCCGGTGAGCGTGGGTCTCGCGGTATCATT
GCAGCACTGGGGCCAGATGGTAAGCCCTCCCGTATCGTAGTTATCTACACGACGGGGAGTCAGGCAACTA
TGGATGAACGAAATAGACAGATCGCTGAGATAGGTGCCTCACTGATTAAGCATTGGTAACTGTCAGACCA
AGTTTACTCATATATACTTTAGATTGATT
[38 nt withheld, positions 1010-1047]
A
[37 nt withheld, positions 1049-1085]
ATTTTGTTAAAATTCGCGTTAAATTTTTGTTAAATCAGCTCATTTTTTAACCAATAGGCCGAAATCGGCA
AAATCCCTTATAAATCAAAAGAATAGCCCGAGATAGGGT
[37 nt withheld, positions 1195-1231]
AAAGAACGTGGACTCCAACGTCAAAGG
[141 nt withheld, positions 1259-1399]
G
[125 nt withheld, positions 1401-1525]
AAAGGATCTAGGTGAAGATCCTTTTTGATAATCTCATGACCAAAATCCCTTAACGTGAGTTTTCGTTCCA
CTGAGCGTCAGACCCCGTAGAAAAGATCAAAGGATCTTCTTGAGATCCTTTTTTTCTGCGCGTAATCTGC
TGCTTGCAAACAAAAAAACCACCGCTACCAGCGGTGGTTTGTTTGCCGGATCAAGAGCTACCAACTCTTT
TTCCGAAGGTAACTGGCTTCAGCAGAGCGCAGATACCAAATACTGTCCTTCTAGTGTAGCCGTAGTTAGG
CCACCACTTCAAGAACTCTGTAGCACCGCCTACATACCTCGCTCTGCTAATCCTGTTACCAGTGGCTGCT
GCCAGTGGCGATAAGTCGTGTCTTACCGGGTTGGACTCAAGACGATAGTTACCGGATAAGGCGCAGCGGT
CGGGCTGAACGGGGGGTTCGTGCACACAGCCCAGCTTGGAGCGAACGACCTACACCGAACTGAGATACCT
ACAGCGTGAGCTATGAGAAAGCGCCACGCTTCCCGAAGGGAGAAAGGCGGACAGGTATCCGGTAAGCGGC
AGGGTCGGAACAGGAGAGCGCACGAGGGAGCTTCCAGGGGGAAACGCCTGGTATCTTTATAGTCCTGTCG
GGTTTCGCCACCTCTGACTTGAGCGTCGATTTTTGTGATGCTCGTCAGGGGGGCGGAGCCTATGGAAAAA
CGCCAGCAACGCGGCCTTTTTACGGTTCCTGGCCTTTTGCTGGCCTTTTGCTCACATGTTCTTTCCTGCG
TTATCCCCTGATTCTGTGGATAACCGTATTACCGCCTTTGAGTGAGCTGATACCGCTCGCCGCAGCCGAA
CGACCGAGCGCAGCGAGTCAGTGAGCGAGGAAGCTATGGTGCACTCTCAGTACAATCTGCTCTGATGCCG
CATAGTTAAGCCAGTATACACTCCGCTATCGCTACGTGACTGGGTCATGGCTGCGCCCCGACACCCGCCA
ACACCCGCTGACGCGCCCTGACGGGCTTGTCTGCTCCCGGCATCCGCTTACAGACAAGCTGTGACCGTCT
CCGGGAGCTGCATGTGTCAGAGGTTTTCACCGTCATCACCGAAACGCGCGAGGCAGCTGCGGTAAAGCTC
ATCAGCGTGGTCGTGCAGCGATTCACAGATGTCTGCCTGTTCATCCGCGTCCAGCTCGTTGAGTTTCTCC
AGAAGCGTTAATGTCTGGCTTCTGATAAAGCGGGCCATGTTAAGGGCGGTTTTTTCCTGTTTGGTCACTG
ATGCCTCCGTGTAAGGGGGATTTCTGTTCATGGGGGTAATGATACCGATGAAACGAGAGAGGATGCTCAC
GATACGGGTTACTGATGATGAACATGCCCGGTTACTGGAACGTTGTGAGGGTAAACAACTGGCGGTATGG
ATGCGGCGGGACCAGAGAAAAATCACTCAGGGTCAATGCCAGCCGAACGCCAGCAAGACGTAGCCCAGCG
CGTCGGCCGCCATGCCGGCGATAATGGCCTGCTTCTCGCCGAAACGTTTGGTGGCGGGACCAGTGACGAA
GGCTTGAGCGAGGGCGTGCAAGATTCCGAATACCGCAAGCGACAGGCCGATCATCGTCGCGCTCCAGCGA
AAGCGGTCCTCGCCGAAAATGACCCAGAGCGCTGCCGGCACCTGTCCTACGAGTTGCATGATAAAGAAGA
CAGTCATAAGTGCGGCGACGATAGTCATGCCCCGCGCCCACCGGAAGGAGCTGACTGGGTTGAAGGCTCT
CAAGGGCATCGGTCGAGATCCCGGTGCCTAATGAGTGAGCTAACTTACATTAATTGCGTTGCGCTCACTG
CCCGCTTTCCAGTCGGGAAACCTGTCGTGCCAGCTGCATTAATGAATCGGCCAACGCGCGGGGAGAGGCG
GTTTGCGTATTGGGCGCCAGGGTGGTTTTTCTTTTCACCAGTGAGACGGGCAACAGCTGATTGCCCTTCA
CCGCCTGGCCCTGAGAGAGTTGCAGCAAGCGGTCCACGCTGGTTTGCCCCAGCAGGCGAAAATCCTGTTT
GATGGTGGTTAACGGCGGGATATAACATGAGCTGTCTTCGGTATCGTCGTATCCCACTACCGAGATGTCC
GCACCAACGCGCAGCCCGGACTCGGTAATGGCGCGCATTGCGCCCAGCGCCATCTGATCGTTGGCAACCA
GCATCGCAGTGGGAACGATGCCCTCATTCAGCATTTGCATGGTTTGTTGAAAACCGGACATGGCACTCCA
GTCGCCTTCCCGTTCCGCTATCGGCTGAATTTGATTGCGAGTGAGATATTTATGCCAGCCAGCCAGACGC
AGACGCGCCGAGACAGAACTTAATGGGCCCGCTAACAGCGCGATTTGCTGGTGACCCAATGCGACCAGAT
GCTCCACGCCCAGTCGCGTACCGTCTTCATGGGAGAAAATAATACTGTTGATGGGTGTCTGGTCAGAGAC
ATCAAGAAATAACGCCGGAACATTAGTGCAGGCAGCTTCCACAGCAATGGCATCCTGGTCATCCAGCGGA
TAGTTAATGATCAGCCCACTGACGCGTTGCGCGAGAAGATTGTGCACCGCCGCTTTACAGGCTTCGACGC
CGCTTCGTTCTACCATCGACACCACCACGCTGGCACCCAGTTGATCGGCGCGAGATTTAATCGCCGCGAC
AATTTGCGACGGCGCGTGCAGGGCCAGACTGGAGGTGGCAACGCCAATCAGCAACGACTGTTTGCCCGCC
AGTTGTTGTGCCACGCGGTTGGGAATGTAATTCAGCTCCGCCATCGCCGCTTCCACTTTTTCCCGCGTTT
TCGCAGAAACGTGGCTGGCCTGGTTCACCACGCGGGAAACGGTCTGATAAGAGACACCGGCATACTCTGC
GACATCGTATAACGTTACTGGTTTCACATTCACCACCCTGAATTGACTCTCTTCCGGGCGCTATCATGCC
ATACCGCGAAAGGTTTTGCGCCATTCGATGGTGTCCGGGATCTCGACGCTCTCCCTTATGCGACTCCTGC
ATTAGGAAGCAGCCCAGTAGTAGGTTGAGGCCGTTGAGCACCGCCGCCGCAAGGAATGGTGCATGCCGGC
ATGCCGCCCTTTCGTCTTCAAGAATTAATTCCCAATTCCCCAGGCATCAAATAAAACGAAAGGCTCAGTC
GAAAGACTGGGCCTTTCGTTTTATCTGTTGTTTGTCGGTGAACGCTCTCCTGAGTAGGACAAATCCGCCG
GGAGCGGATTTGAACGTTGCGAAGCAACGGCCCGGAGGGTGGCGGGCAGGACGCCCGCCATAAACTGCCA
GGAATTAATTCCCCAGGCATCAAATAAAACGAAAGGCTCAGTCGAAAGACTGGGCCTTTCGTTTTATCTG
TTGTTTGTCGGTGAACGCTCTCCTGAGTAGGACAAATCCGCCGGGAGCGGATTTGAACGTTGCGAAGCAA
CGGCCCGGAGGGTGGCGGGCAGGACGCCCGCCATAAACTGCCAGGAATTGGGGATCGGAATTAATTCCCG
GTTTAAACCGGGGATCTCGATCCCGCGAAATTAATACGACTCACTATAGGGGAATTGTGAGCGGATAACA
ATTCCCCTCTAGAAATAATTTTGTTTAACTTTAAGAAGGAGATATACTTATGAAAATCGAAGAAGGTAAA
CTGGTAATCGGTTCCCTGGAGGGTTGCTTTGCCAAGGGTACCAATGTTTTAATGGCGGATGGGTCTATTG
AATGTATTGAAAACATTGAGGTTGGTAATAAGGTCATGGGTAAAGATGGCAGACCTCGTGAGGTAATTAA
ATTGCCCAGAGGAAGAGAAACTATGTACAGCGTCGTGCAGAAAAGTCAGCACAGAGCCCACAAAAGTGAC
TCAAGTCGTGAAGTGCCAGAATTACTCAAGTTTACGTGTAATGCGACCCATGAGTTGGTTGTTAGAACAC
CTCGTAGTGTCCGCCGTTTGTCTCGTACCATTAAGGGTGTCGAATATTTTGAAGTTATTACTTTTGAGAT
GGGCCAAAAGAAAGCCCCCGACGGTAGAATTGTTGAGCTTGTCAAGGAAGTTTCAAAGAGCTACCCAATA
TCTGAGGGGCCTGAGAGAGCCAACGAATTAGTAGAATCCTATAGAAAGGCTTCAAATAAAGCTTATTTTG
AGTGGACTATTGAGGCCAGAGATCTTTCTCTGTTGGGTTCCCATGTTCGTAAAGCTACCTACCAGACTTA
CGCTCCAATTCTTTATGAGAATGACCACTTTTTCGACTACATGCAAAAAAGTAAGTTTCATCTCACCATT
GAAGGTCCAAAAGTACTTGCTTATTTACTTGGTTTATGGATTGGTGATGGATTGTCTGACAGGGCAACTT
TTTCGGTTGATTCCAGAGATACTTCTTTGATGGAACGTGTTACTGAATATGCTGAAAAGTTGAATTTGTG
CGCCGAGTATAAGGACAGAAAAGAACCACAAGTTGCCAAAACTGTTAATTTGTACTCTAAAGTTGTCAGA
GGTGCTAGCACAAATCCTGGTGTATCCGCTTGGCAGGTCAACACAGCTTATACTGCGGGACAATTGGTCA
CATATAACGGCAAGACGTATAAATGTTTGCAGCCCCACACCTCCTTGGCAGGATGGGAACCATCCAACGT
TCCTGCCTTGTGGCAGCTTCAAGGTGGCCACGGTGGTATTCGCAATAATCTTAATACTGAGAATCCATTA
TGGGACGCTATTGTTGGCTTAGGATTCTTGAAGGACGGTGTCAAAAATATTCCTTCTTTCTTGTCTACGG
ACAATATCGGTACTCGTGAAACATTTCTTGCTGGTCTAATTGATTCTGATGGCTATGTTACTGATGAGCA
TGGTATTAAAGCAACAATAAAGACAATTCATACTTCTGTCAGAGATGGTTTGGTTTCCCTTGCTCGTTCT
TTAGGCTTAGTAGTCTCGGTTAACGCAGAACCTGCTAAGGTTGACATGAATGTCACCAAACATAAAATTA
GTTATGCTATTTATATGTCTGGTGGAGATGTTTTGCTTAACGTTCTTTCGAAGTGTGCCGGCTCTAAAAA
ATTCAGGCCTGCTCCCGCCGCTGCTTTTGCACGTGAGTGCCGCGGATTTTATTTCGAGTTACAAGAATTG
AAGGAAGACGATTATTATGGGATTACTTTATCTGATGATTCTGATCATCAGTTTTTGCTTGGATCTCAGG
TTGTTGTACAGAACATGGACCCGAACTGTAGCTGTACCACTGGTGTATCATGTGCATGCACCGGTAGCTG
CACGTGTAAGGAGTGTAAATGTACCTCATGCAAAAAATCGTGCTGCTCCTGTTGCCCCGTGGGCTGCGCT
AAGTGCGCTCACGGCTGCGTGTGTAAAGGCACGCTGGAAAACTGTAGCTGCTGCGCGTAACTGCAGGTAA
TTAAATAACTAGTTGATCCGGCTGCTAACAAAGCCCGAAAGGAAGCTGAGTTGGCTGCTGCCACCGCTGA
GCAATAACTAGCATAACCCCTTGGGGCCTCTAAACGGGTCTTGAGGGGTTTTTTGCTGAAAGGAGGAACT
ATATCCGGATAACTACGTCAGGTGGCACTTTTCGGGGAAAT
